Addgene plasmid #59286: pLV-Enh eGFP Reporter-muKC2-INT1
Purpose: Lentiviral GFP reporter for testing enhancer activity in different cell types. Insert is an enhancer identified in the intronic region of the keratin type II cluster.
Depositing lab: Benjamin Yu. Depositing organization: University of California, San Diego (UCSD).
Backbone
  Vector backbone: Brachyury-eGFP
  Backbone size w/o insert (bp): 7967
  Total vector size (bp): 8766
  Modifications to backbone: Original vector is Brachyury-eGFP (Kita-Matsuo et al. 2009) with the Brachyury promoter cloned out and replaced with the minimal Hsp68 promoter from the Hsp68-lacZ-Gateway plasmid (Pennacchio et al. 2006)
  Vector type: Lentiviral
Growth in bacteria
  Bacterial resistance: Ampicillin, 100 μg/mL
  Growth temperature: 37°C
  Growth strain: Stbl3
  Copy number: High Copy
Gene/Insert
  Gene/Insert name: Krt7-Intron 2 (alt name: mm9 chr15:101245200-101245999)
  Species: M. musculus (mouse)
  Insert size (bp): 799
  Promoter: Mu Hsp68 minimal promoter
  Cloning method: Gateway Cloning
  Sequencing primers: 5′ AGACAGGAAGCCTGGGATTT; 3′ GCTTTGGGAGGATTTCTGC
Terms and licenses: Academic/Nonprofit Terms; Industry Terms: Not Available to Industry
Depositor comments: Please note that the final plasmid sequence is post-Gateway recombination. The plasmid contains attB sites (not attR sites as the map implies).
How to cite: pLV-Enh eGFP Reporter-muKC2-INT1 was a gift from Benjamin Yu (Addgene plasmid # 59286 ; http://n2t.net/addgene:59286 ; RRID:Addgene_59286)
