[The description below was written by a language model from this plasmid's Addgene catalogue record.]
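Description:
pLV-Enh eGFP Reporter-muKC2-INT1 is a lentiviral enhancer-reporter plasmid of about 8.8 kb, built on the Brachyury-eGFP lentiviral backbone. In the parent reporter the Brachyury promoter was removed and replaced with the mouse Hsp68 minimal promoter, taken from an Hsp68-lacZ Gateway enhancer-testing vector. The plasmid is maintained in bacteria as a high-copy construct under ampicillin selection, and the recorded host is Stbl3, a recombination-deficient strain commonly chosen to keep the repeated lentiviral LTRs stable. No feature table accompanies the record, so the specific origin of replication, LTR configuration and any mammalian selection marker are not stated.

The payload is a 799 bp mouse genomic fragment annotated as Krt7 intron 2, a candidate enhancer from an intronic region of the keratin type II cluster on chromosome 15. It was inserted by Gateway cloning, and the depositor notes that the final plasmid is the post-recombination product. It therefore carries attB sites flanking the insert rather than the attR sites suggested by the map. The design relies on the Hsp68 minimal promoter, which has little activity by itself but responds to a linked enhancer. eGFP fluorescence thus reports whether the keratin-cluster element is active in a given cellular context.

Because the cassette sits in a lentiviral vector, it can be packaged and integrated into a wide range of cells. This supports the stated purpose of comparing enhancer activity across different cell types.
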