>Addgene plasmid #59286 | pLV-Enh eGFP Reporter-muKC2-INT1 | depositor partial sequence | sequence record 93568 | pLV-Enh eGFP Reporter-muKC2-INT1 sequence 1214 bps
NNNNNNNNNNTGATTTTATTTTGACTGATAGTGACCTGTTCGTTGCAACAAATTGATGAGCAATGCTTTT
TTATAATGCCAACTTTGTACAAAAAAGCAGGCTTTAGACAGGAAGCCTGGGATTTGTGGGTACCTTTGAA
TGTCCCCGAAAACTCTTTTTTTCTCACTGAACAGAAAGCAAAGCCTAAGACTTGAGCGGGGCCCCTCCCC
TGTTCCCCTCCTCCCCTGCCCCTGAGCACCGGGGACAGCTAGTGTGCTCTGTGTGTTGTTGTGTGACTAA
GAGGGACCAGGCATACCAGCTCTGACCGGAGGAGAACAAACAGGACCTCTGGGGAGTGTCTCCCACCAGC
TGCTTCCCTTGGGCAAAAGTCAACAGACAATCTCATAGAAGGTGGAACCAGACAGGTGCAGGGCAAGAGG
ATTCTGGGTAGCCAGCCAGCCCCTATTGTCAGGCAGTCAGCCCACACCCAGCCCCCCTCACCTCAGAGCA
GCCGGCTTCTGTGAGCTTCAGGTAGGACGAATGAGGGACAGGCAGCAGGCACAGGGAAGGGGAATGGCTG
CCCTGAGAGCTCAAGCCTATTTGGAGCCCAGCAACCCAGCCCCAAGGTGGAGCTTCAGAGAGCCTTGCAG
ATGTAGCTTCTGTGAGACTGAAGTACCACTCTGGATGTGTGAATGTCCCCAGCCTGGCTCCTGGCTGGCG
CCCTGCTTTCTACCAAAGCCGTTCATCCAGGCTGCCTCCTGCCAGTCTCAGCAGGCAATTCCTGCGAGCG
CCTGAGCTCTCAGTCCTTCATCCCCACCTTCCCACCTGTCCTTACATTTTCTTTTGATTCTTCCCTACAA
ACACACTGGAACAGGCAAATGCATACTCTTCCCGTTTGCCCTGCTTGCAGAAATCCTCCCAAAGCAACCC
AGCTTTCTTGTACAAAGTTGGCATTATAAGAAAGCATTGCTTATCAATTTGTTGCAACGAACAGGTCACT
ATCAGTCAAAATAAAATCATTATNGCCATCCAGCTGATATCCCCNANNNNGAGTCGTATTACNTGGNNAT
AGCTGTTTCCTGNAGCTCNNGNNNNNGTCTCAAATCTCTGATGNTACNTTGCACANATAAAANNNNTCAT
NATNNNNNNNNNTGNNTGCTNNNNANNNNNANNNNNNGGNNNNNNNNANNNTANTNNANNGGNNNNNNNN
NNNNNNANNNNNATTTNNNNNNNN
