>Addgene plasmid #59286 | pLV-Enh eGFP Reporter-muKC2-INT1 | addgene partial sequence | sequence record 100448 | pRRL5primeMCS-F 5'-tgaacggatctcgacggtat-3'
GGCTTTAGACAGGAAGCCTGGGATTTGTGGGTACCTTTGAATGTCCCCGAAAACTCTTTTTTTCTCACTG
AACAGAAAGCAAAGCCTAAGACTTGAGCGGGGCCCCTCCCCTGTTCCCCTCCTCCCCTGCCCCTGAGCAC
CGGGGACAGCTAGTGTGCTCTGTGTGTTGTTGTGTGACTAAGAGGGACCAGGCATACCAGCTCTGACCGG
AGGAGAACAAACAGGACCTCTGGGGAGTGTCTCCCACCAGCTGCTTCCCTTGGGCAAAAGTCAACAGACA
ATCTCATAGAAGGTGGAACCAGACAGGTGCAGGGCAAGAGGATTCTGGGTAGCCAGCCAGCCCCTATTGT
CAGGCAGTCAGCCCACACCCAGCCCCCCTCACCTCAGAGCAGCCGGCTTCTGTGAGCTTCAGGTAGGACG
AATGAGGGACAGGCAGCAGGCACAGGGAAGGGGAATGGCTGCCCTGAGAGCTCAAGCCTATTTGGAGCCC
AGCAACCCAGCCCCAAGGTGGAGCTTCAGAGAGCC
